>Addgene plasmid #12080 | ARF17 pGreenII0129 | depositor partial sequence | sequence record 7223 | Author sequence
GAATTCTTAAATCTTTTTGCTGTGTTCTTATAAAGAAACATCATCTATTAAAGTTGTCTTCGTTTGGATT
TGGTTTTGACGACTTTGGGAAATATTTATGTTTAAGAAGGTTTCATTGGTCATTGACTTTTATATATTAT
ATCGTAACCATGATGTGATAGTGGGCCTTAGATCAACAAACATGCGAAAAACAGAAGCAGAGGCCCGTTT
CAACGGAGCATAATAAATTGCATTCTCTGTCTTTTGTTTTTAGGTTTTTTTTTTAACTGATAGATGTGCC
GTCGAAAATAATATTGATATTTAAAAATTCACAACAAACATTCTTAACTGACCCACCCATCTATCTGCTA
TTCCCACGCGCCAAGGAAAATAATAATAATAGCGAAATTGATTTTTACATTTATTTATTGATAGATAATT
TGTGTATTGTTAAGATTAACAGATTTTAAGGGATTAAAGTGGAAAAGGTAAACCGAAGACAACTTGCCAT
TTACTGATTTACAACAATCCAAATTTAAAAACAAATGGTCCCAGTTTTTAGGGTTGTCACTTAAATTTAT
CGAAATATTTACACTTTAATTGGGTAAAACATAATGGACAGAAAAACAAATATTGTGACAAACAAAAAAA
CATGTTTTCACCAAGAAAAACAAAAACAAAAAAGATGTAAAGCTTTTCTTACATCTGTACAAAATAAAAG
CAGACGAAATTGTACTTTATTTTCCTTATTAAATTGTCGGTATGTTTTATATGTTGTGAAAAGTAGAATG
GATAACCAAATAAAAATTACTGACATCTTAATAAAGTTGGTTCAACCGGTTTAAAATGTATTTTTTTAGT
GTTAACAACTTAAAGCTTTTTTCGATTATCGAATTGCAACAAACAAATATATTAACAGAAAAAAGGAATC
ATGTATCTATTTCAATATCCTGTTTTTTTTCTTCCATTTGGATATTTAGATCTTTTTCTGAATTTATCTT
GTTCTTAAATTAAAACAGAAAAAAAGATTAAAAGTAAGACAGCTTGCTAATGGCAACCGCAACAAACAAG
ATAATTTTGAAACGGATCCACTTGGATTTTCTTTGATTTTGTAGAAAAATTGACAAATTGCTTTTGTATA
AAAACAAAAAATGTACCGTAAAAACACACACATAAAAAATAAAAAGTGATAATGACAAACAAATAAAGTG
GTATTTTTCTTTTATCTACTAATGTGATTATAAAAAAATCGACATTGAAAATTTCAACACATCTTTTTCG
CCAAAACCTGAAAATGGTCTTATTATAACATAAATTAGTTTTTTTGTCTTTCTATTATATATTCAATAAC
TCATCCCAACTTGAACAAACCTATTTCAAATTTTTTTGTCTTGAATAATGATAAGTTCCGTAGTGTTCTT
TTCTGTTGTGACAAAAAATACTAGCTAACGAGGGATAAGCACAAAAACATGATTAATGTTTCTCTAATCA
TTCTAAAAATCTACAGGAATATTCCCTTTTCAGTTTTTTCTTTCTTAAATGCATTTCTTAGTTCTTCATA
ATTCAGTGAGTTTTAATAACAATAATAAAAAAAAGAGCATCATTAATTGAACCTAAAAATAATGAGAAGA
AAAACCAAAAAGATAGAGAGTAAGATGCACGCGCTAAAGATCGAACGGTTAATAGAATCAGGTTAGTGAA
GAGAGATATTAAAAGTTTGTTGTCGTGTGGCAAAAACTATAATTTCCTTCTCACAAACAAAAAAAATAAA
ATCAAACACAAAATCCCGTAGCATCGTAACAGTAATTCGCTATTATCTCCTCACCCTCCGCTTTCGCTTC
CCTTCTCTGCCCGTTTCAATTCCTTCTAAGACATCACGGTCTCTCTCTATAAAAACAGTACCTACCTCTT
CTTCTTCTTCTTCATTCGCTGACTTCGTTTACACTGAAAACAAATACCTATGTCACCGCCGTCGGCAACC
GCCGGTGACATCAACCACCGTGAAGTAGACCCGACGATCTGGCGCGCTTGTGCTGGAGCCTCCGTCCAGA
TCCCTGTCCTTCACTCTAGGGTTTACTACTTTCCACAAGGTCACGTTGAGCACTGTTGCCCTCTCCTCTC
TACTCTTCCTTCCTCCACCTCGCCGGTTCCATGTATCATCACTTCAATTCAGTTGCTCGCCGATCCGGTC
ACCGACGAGGTCTTTGCTCACCTTATTCTTCAACCGATGACGCAGCAGCAGTTTACTCCGACTAATTATT
CACGATTCGGCAGATTCGATGGCGATGTTGATGATAACAACAAGGTGACTACCTTCGCCAAAATTCTCAC
GCCTTCTGATGCTAACAATGGAGGTGGCTTCTCCGTTCCTCGTTTCTGTGCTGATTCCGTCTTCCCTCTG
CTTAATTTTCAAATCGATCCACCGGTTCAGAAGCTCTACGTCACTGATATCCATGGAGCTGTTTGGGATT
TCAGGCATATCTATCGCGGTACACCGAGGCGTCACTTGCTAACAACGGGATGGAGTAAGTTCGTCAATAG
CAAGAAGCTCATCGCTGGAGATTCGGTGGTGTTTATGAGAAAATCTGCAGATGAGATGTTCATCGGCGTT
AGGAGAACTCCGATCTCAAGCAGCGACGGAGGAAGTAGCTATTACGGAGGAGATGAGTATAACGGTTACT
ACAGTCAGAGTAGCGTTGCCAAGGAAGATGATGGGAGTCCGAAGAAGACGTTTAGGAGATCTGGGAATGG
TAAGTTGACTGCTGAGGCTGTGACGGATGCGATCAATAGAGCGTCTCAGGGATTACCATTTGAGGTGGTG
TTTTATCCGGCTGCTGGATGGTCTGAGTTTGTTGTGAGAGCTGAAGATGTTGAGTCTTCAATGTCTATGT
ATTGGACTCCTGGGACTCGAGTCAAGATGGCTATGGAGACTGAAGATTCTTCTCGGATCACATGGTTTCA
AGGCATCGTTTCCTCTACTTATCAGGAGACCGGTCCATGGCGTGGATCTCCATGGAAGCAGCTTCAGGTA
TATGATGTTTTTGAAATGGTCTTTGCTCTTCTTATCTCTATAATGTTGCGTTAATGGAACAATTCAGAAT
CGATCTTGTATCTGTTGTGTGCAAGCCTTTCATGAGTAGTTTAAGTCTCATCCTGGTTATTCAAATGTCA
ATTGGGTTTTGAATGTTGTTTTGATTGCTGTGTTGTTGTTTTGAAGGTAAATATTGGAAACAGGATAAGT
TAATTCATACGAAAATGAATGTTCTCTCTCAGATTCATCTTCTATAAGATGGAATTGAAACTGGAAGATT
TGGCTTAGTATTGTTTGTGTTGAGCGTCCGTGATGTAGAGTTGCTTTTCATTATCCTTCTTTGGCCACGC
ATTGTACATTGTGTTTGTTAAACTAGAGTTCCTCTGATTAGTCTTATGAGATACTCCTTTTTTGCCAATA
TATTCTACTTCCTCTGATTAGTTCCTTTGTTTTTAACTTGCGTAGATCACATGGGATGAACCTGAGATTC
TGCAAAACGTGAAGAGGGTGAATCCATGGCAAGTGGAAATTGCTGCACATGCAACTCAACTGCATACCCC
TTTCCCTCCAGCAAAGAGGTTGAAGTATCCACAACCCGGAGGAGGGTTCTTGAGTGGAGATGATGGAGAA
ATCCTTTATCCTCAAAGTGGACTGTCTAGTGCAGCAGCACCTGATCCAAGTCCTTCTATGTTCTCGTATT
CTACATTTCCTGCTGGCATGCAGGGAGCCAGGCAATATGATTTTGGGTCTTTCAATCCAACCGGATTCAT
TGGAGGAAATCCTCCCCAGCTATTCACCAATAACTTCTTAAGTCCGCTTCCTGATTTGGGAAAAGTGTCG
ACTGAGATGATGAACTTTGGCAGTCCGCCATCAGATAACTTATCGCCTAATAGCAACACCACTAATCTGT
CCTCTGGAAATGACCTGGTTGGAAACCGAGGCCCCCTTTCAAAGAAAGTTAACTCGATTCAGTTGTTTGG
CAAGATCATTACCGTGGAGGAGCATTCTGAGAGCGGTCCTGCAGAGTCTGGCTTGTGTGAAGAGGATGGC
AGCAAAGAGTCCAGCGACAATGAGACACAGTTGTCCTTATCACATGCTCCTCCAAGCGTGCCTAAACATT
CCAACAGCAACGCAGGTTCTAGCTCCCAAGGTATATTCCGATCTCTCTCAAGTACAATAATCAATTGAAT
CAGTTGCTATAAGCTTTTATTACTGTTTTGCACAAGGCAATTTCTCTTCCTTTCCCATGAACTATATTAT
GTAGAGTAGGAAACACAATCATGATTTCTGATATGACTTGACTGATGATGATACTTGTGAAAACTATCTA
TATATCTCTTCAGTAATCAGTCGCCTTGAGGTAATTGGAATTTGGAACTTGAACATTACTTGGATTTTAA
CTTTTCAATAGCATAAGCTTTCCTGTTTCATCATATATGTTTCACTATACTTGGTATGCTTTTATTACTG
CTGATATTTACTATTCCTGCTATTTTTTTTGGGTCTCGTTAACGGTAATAAGGACACAGAATTGGCTCTT
TTATCCATCTGAACTAGACATTACTGTACAAGTAGATGAAGAATTATGTGGTTCCATTACAAATTTGATT
TGCAGAAAGCTTGAAGCTGCTGCTTATAGACGATTATAATGTTGGAAGATCCTGAAGCTTGGAATGATTT
GTACTTTTCTTCTGTTTGTGTGTGTTTTGACAGGTTAAAAAGTGAAAGAAGTGGTGGATCTTTGCTGGAA
TCTCCAAGTCCTAAGTAGTAGTAGTAGTACTATTATATATAATTCTGTTGTTTCTGCAATTGACTTTTCT
CTGGCTTTTCTTTGCCACGTGACGATTCCGTTTTTTACTTTCTTTCTTTTTTTTTTATCAATTTCTCAGA
CACATTTGATGAACATCTCGCTCTCATCTAATCGTTAACTATTTTTATTGGGGTAAATGTCTGGATTTGT
CTTACCTAAACATGTTTTAAGACTGATGTTTATGCAGAGTGAAAACAGCAAATAATTTAATGCTTTATTC
AATCCCTATGCAATGGATCTAACTTAACGGCGCCAACCAGAGAGTTTTACTAACTGTTTTTTGCTTTTAG
TTAATATTCCTAATAAATAAAAAGACTGCCAATAATAAAATCGGACCATTTTTATTCTCCTAATAAATAA
AAGAAGCTCAAGGGAGGTCCCTCCTACACTTTTCTGACTCCTTTATGTTCTGTTCTCTGTGATTCATTAA
CGGATCAGCTATAGCATTTCCAATTTGTCAGTAAGTTAGGGTTGGTTTGATTAGCTAATAGCTACCAATG
AGACAAAATATATTAGGTTGGTTTGATTAGCAATTAAGACGACGACTTGAATTATGCATAAAAAGACATT
TGAGATTTGAAGATCTCATTAAACAATTGGAGGAGACTTGGCTCCATGTCTCTCACTGTTTTGCACGGTA
ATAGGAGTACTACATTATATAAATTTGGTAAAACTAGATCAACATCAGATTGTTTCAATGTTTATGTGTA
CTTGGGAAGAGTGGCCCTGCAGGTCTTAATTTAAGTTTCCTCAAGTGGTAATAGTATGAAAAAATATAAA
CGTATATGTTCTTGGACAATTAGCTGTAAGTTACAGCCTGTAACGCAAACTTGAGAGTGTAAATAAGGAC
AACAACAACAAAAGTAAATAAGAAAATTTCAGAAATATGGTTATGTGTTGAGGAGACACAAATCATTCCT
GGTTCTGACTTCAATCATACTCTCTGCATAAAAGAAGTAGTAGTAGTAGTACATAAGGACAAAAAACTAT
TAAATGTAATTATTTGATCTACAAAATGTTATTTCAACTTGAGCAAAAAAATGTAAAATGTTAATTTCAA
AATAAAAATAAAAAGAAGCAAGTGGGTGAAGTTTCTGCATGGTAAAAAGTGTGAAAGAAGAACATGAGAA
GAGGAGTGGTGTCCTCTGCGGAAGAGGCAAAGCCTGACTCAAGTTTTCTAGTAAAAAACACTTTCCACAT
AGCATTTTTTTTTTTTTTTTTTTATTATTATCATACTTTTGGTTTCCTGTTAATTGATATTTGATGATGC
TGTCCTCTCTCTATCTCCCGACTCCCATATCCTTATAATTTGATGTGGATTGGACAAAACAAATGAATGA
AAACGCATCAAACAGAGCAAATAATACTAAATAAACAAGATAAATATTGGAGAGAAAGAAAAAAACAAGA
AAATTGCTAATAATATTTTGAGAAATAAAATCAAACAAAAAAAAAAACTCATCATAAAAAAAGTAGAGCA
CGAGATGCTTTCTCACTCTCTCTGTGGATCACTCTGTCTTGCATCTAAGTCAAATCAAGTCCAATCCTCA
GGTTTTTAATCATTTGCTTCTTTTTTTTTGTCTTGACCAAATTCATTTTATTACCTCCCCTGCAACTCTT
TTCCGTATAGAAAAGACAACTGTCACAAGCTACTCTCTTTCGCAGTCAATTTTTATTCAAAAAGCAACCC
ACAACGGCCAAAAAAGTGTAATAGAAGATTCAAATGGAATACTTTTACTTAGAAACCTTTTTAACTTTCA
CATTTTAACTTCTACAAACAGTACTAGT
