>Addgene plasmid #12080 | ARF17 pGreenII0129 | addgene partial sequence | sequence record 18663 | M13-F20 5'-TGTAAAACGACGGCCAGT-3'
GGGCGATTGGGTACCGGGCCCCCCCTCGAGGTCGACGGTATCGATAAGCTTGATATCGAATTCTTAAATC
TTTTTGCTGTGTTCTTATAAAGAAACATCATCTATTAAAGTTGTCTTCGTTTGGATTTGGTTTTGACGAC
TTTGGGAAATATTTATGTTTAAGAAGGTTTCATTGGTCATTGACTTTTATATATTATATCGTAACCATGA
TGTGATAGTGGGCCTTAGATCAACAAACATGCGAAAAACAGAAGCAGAGGCCCGTTTCAACGGAGCATAA
TAAATTGCATTCTCTGTCTTTTGTTTTTAGGTTTTTTTTTTAACTGATAGATGTGCCGTCGAAAATAATA
TTGATATTTAAAAATTCACAACAAACATTCTTAACTGACCCACCCATCTATCTGCTATTCCCACGCGCCA
AGGAAAATAATAATAATAGCGAAATTGATTTTTACATTTATTTATTGATAGATAATTTGTGTATTGTTAA
GATTAACAGATTTTAAGGGATTAAAGTGGAAAAGGTAAACCGAAGACAACTTGCCATTTACTGATTTACA
ACAATCCAAATTTAAAAACAAATGGTCCCAGTTTTTAGGGTTGTCACTTAAATTTATCGAAATATTTACA
CTTTAATTGGGTAAAACATAATGGACAGAAAAACAAATATTGTGACAAACAAAAAAACA
