[The description below was written by a language model from this plasmid's Addgene catalogue record.]
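Description:
ARF17 pGreenII0129 is a plant transformation plasmid carrying the Arabidopsis thaliana AUXIN RESPONSE FACTOR17 gene (ARF17, AT1G77850) in a pGreenII-series binary vector intended for delivery into plants via Agrobacterium. The record is internally inconsistent about the backbone: the plasmid name says pGreenII0129, whereas the backbone field lists pGreenII0229, so the exact variant cannot be settled from the catalogue fields alone. The listed plant selectable marker is hygromycin. In bacteria the plasmid is selected with kanamycin and is recorded as high copy. pGreen-type vectors are small binary plasmids that generally depend on a helper plasmid to supply replication functions in Agrobacterium, although the record does not mention this.

The insert is about 6.6 kb, placed between EcoRI and SpeI sites that both remain intact, in a backbone of roughly 5 kb, and it can be sequenced from the flanking M13 forward and reverse primer sites. The record does not state a promoter, tags or a reporter. The large insert size would be consistent with a genomic fragment including native flanking regulatory sequence, but this is an inference, and the depositor refers readers to the associated publication for cloning details. No feature table is provided, so T-DNA borders and other elements cannot be confirmed here.

The associated study examined microRNA-directed regulation of ARF17 and its importance for normal Arabidopsis development and for the expression of early auxin response genes. The construct is therefore suited to generating transgenic Arabidopsis lines expressing ARF17. The record does not indicate any alteration to the gene, such as a change to its microRNA target site.
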