Addgene plasmid #12080: ARF17 pGreenII0129
Depositing lab: David Bartel. Depositing organization: Whitehead Institute for Biomedical Research. Publication: MicroRNA-directed regulation of Arabidopsis AUXIN RESPONSE FACTOR17 is essential for proper development and modulates expression of early auxin response genes. Mallory AC, Bartel DP, Bartel B. Plant Cell. 2005 May . 17(5):1360-75. 10.1105/tpc.105.031716 PubMed 15829600.
Backbone
  Vector backbone: pGreenII0229
  Backbone size w/o insert (bp): 5000
  Vector type: Plant Expression ; plant transformation via Agrobacterium
  Selectable markers: Hygromycin
Growth in bacteria
  Bacterial resistance: Kanamycin, 50 μg/mL
  Growth temperature: 37°C
  Growth strain: DH5alpha
  Copy number: High Copy
Gene/Insert
  Gene/Insert name: ARF17 (alt name: auxin response transcription factor 17)
  Species: A. thaliana (mustard weed)
  Insert size (bp): 6600
  Entrez Gene: ARF17 (a.k.a. AT1G77850, F28K19.6, F28K19_6, auxin response factor 17)
  Cloning method: Restriction Enzyme; 5′ cloning site EcoRI (not destroyed); 3′ cloning site SpeI (not destroyed)
  Sequencing primers: 5′ M13 forward 20; 3′ M13 reverse
Terms and licenses: Academic/Nonprofit Terms; Industry Terms: Not Available to Industry
Depositor comments: See "sequence" for full insert sequence. See article for cloning details.
How to cite: ARF17 pGreenII0129 was a gift from David Bartel (Addgene plasmid # 12080 ; http://n2t.net/addgene:12080 ; RRID:Addgene_12080)
